Addgene plasmid #240718: BCTVΔVS-pUPD2
Purpose: BCTV IR lacking virion sense ORFs.
Depositing lab: Jose Alonso. Depositing organization: North Carolina State University. Publication: Development of Modular Geminivirus-Based Vectors for High Cargo Expression and Gene Targeting in Plants. Neubauer M, Vollen K, Zhao C, Ascencio-Ibanez JT, Hanley-Bowdoin L, Stepanova AN, Alonso JM. Plant Biotechnol J. 2025 Sep 21. doi: 10.1111/pbi.70320. PubMed 40976866.
Backbone
  Vector backbone: pUPD2
  Vector type: Synthetic Biology
Growth in bacteria
  Bacterial resistance: Chloramphenicol, 25 μg/mL
  Growth temperature: 37°C
  Growth strain: DH5alpha
  Copy number: High Copy
Gene/Insert
  Gene/Insert name: BCTV IR
  Species: Beet Curly Top Virus
  Cloning method: Golden Gate
Terms and licenses: Academic/Nonprofit Terms; Industry Terms: Not Available to Industry
How to cite: BCTVΔVS-pUPD2 was a gift from Jose Alonso (Addgene plasmid # 240718 ; http://n2t.net/addgene:240718 ; RRID:Addgene_240718)
