[The description below was written by a language model from this plasmid's Addgene catalogue record and pLannotate feature annotations shown in this document.]
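Description:
BCTVΔVS-pUPD2 is a small (about 2.5 kb) Golden Gate part-domestication plasmid that carries a Beet curly top virus (BCTV) fragment in the pUPD2 entry backbone. It is a synthetic-biology cloning vector maintained in E. coli rather than a plant expression or delivery construct in its own right. Propagation relies on a high-copy ColE1/pUC-type origin. Selection is by chloramphenicol resistance, from a cat (chloramphenicol acetyltransferase) gene driven by its native promoter and followed by the lambda t0 terminator. The cloning region is bracketed by BioBrick prefix and suffix sequences and by bacterial transcription terminators, including a his operon terminator. These terminators insulate the insert from read-through transcription originating in the backbone.

The catalogue describes the insert as the BCTV IR, with the stated purpose "BCTV IR lacking virion sense ORFs". In geminiviruses the intergenic region contains the origin of rolling-circle replication recognised by the viral Rep protein, together with the divergent promoters for virion-sense and complementary-sense transcription. Removing the virion-sense ORFs (which in geminiviruses generally encode coat and movement functions) is a common way to make room for cargo in replicon vectors. The automated annotation marks only backbone elements. The viral sequence presumably lies in the unannotated stretch between the prefix and the suffix, roughly 400 nt across the plasmid's numbering origin, but its exact boundaries and content cannot be confirmed from the feature table. The associated work concerns modular geminivirus-based vectors for high cargo expression and gene targeting in plants, so this plasmid most likely serves as a standardised part for assembly into larger BCTV replicon constructs.
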