Features (pLannotate 1.2.2; 8 found; start..end, strand, type, name):
     14..33      +  misc_feature   BioBrick suffix: universal suffix for all parts
     34..91      +  terminator     his operon terminator: This putative transcriptin terminator from the E. coli his operon has a 2-bp deletion introduced during synthesis. Its efficiency has not been determined.
    286..874     -  rep_origin     ori: high-copy-number ColE1/pMB1/pBR322/pUC origin of replication
   1057..1151    -  terminator     lambda t0 terminator: transcription terminator from phage lambda
   1175..1831    -  CDS            cat: CAT_ECOLX - Experimental evidence at protein level: Swiss-Prot protein existence level 1. This enzyme is an effector of chloramphenicol resistance in bacteria. From Escherichia coli. This protein is used as a marker in many commonly used cloning vectors, such as pACYC184.
   1832..1929    -  promoter       cat promoter: promoter of the E. coli cat gene encoding chloramphenicol acetyltransferase
   2015..2058    -  terminator     bacterial terminator: putative bacterial transcription terminator
   2061..2082    +  misc_feature   BioBrick prefix: BioBrick prefix for parts that do not start with "ATG"
>Addgene plasmid #240718 | BCTVΔVS-pUPD2 | addgene full sequence | sequence record 482800 | Addgene NGS Result
ACCACTCATCGCGACTAGTAGCGGCCGCTGCAGTCCGGCAAAAAAGGGCAAGGTGTCACCACCCTGCCCT
TTTTCTTTAAAACCGAAAAGATTACTTCGCGTTATGCAGGCTTCCTCGCTCACTGACTCGCTGCGCTCGG
TCGTTCGGCTGCGGCGAGCGGTATCAGCTCACTCAAAGGCGGTAATACGGTTATCCACAGAATCAGGGGA
TAACGCAGGAAAGAACATGTGAGCAAAAGGCCAGCAAAAGGCCAGGAACCGTAAAAAGGCCGCGTTGCTG
GCGTTTTTCCACAGGCTCCGCCCCCCTGACGAGCATCACAAAAATCGACGCTCAAGTCAGAGGTGGCGAA
ACCCGACAGGACTATAAAGATACCAGGCGTTTCCCCCTGGAAGCTCCCTCGTGCGCTCTCCTGTTCCGAC
CCTGCCGCTTACCGGATACCTGTCCGCCTTTCTCCCTTCGGGAAGCGTGGCGCTTTCTCATAGCTCACGC
TGTAGGTATCTCAGTTCGGTGTAGGTCGTTCGCTCCAAGCTGGGCTGTGTGCACGAACCCCCCGTTCAGC
CCGACCGCTGCGCCTTATCCGGTAACTATCGTCTTGAGTCCAACCCGGTAAGACACGACTTATCGCCACT
GGCAGCAGCCACTGGTAACAGGATTAGCAGAGCGAGGTATGTAGGCGGTGCTACAGAGTTCTTGAAGTGG
TGGCCTAACTACGGCTACACTAGAAGAACAGTATTTGGTATCTGCGCTCTGCTGAAGCCAGTTACCTTCG
GAAAAAGAGTTGGTAGCTCTTGATCCGGCAAACAAACCACCGCTGGTAGCGGTGGTTTTTTTGTTTGCAA
GCAGCAGATTACGCGCAGAAAAAAAGGATCTCAAGAAGATCCTTTGATCTTTTCTACGGGGTCTGACGCT
CAGTGGAACGAAAACTCACGTTAAGGGATTTTGGTCATGAGATTATCAAAAAGGATCTTCACCTAGATCC
TTTTAAATTAAAAATGAAGTTTTAAATCAATCTAAAGTATATATGAGTAAACTTGGTCTGACAGCTCGAG
GCTTGGATTCTCACCAATAAAAAACGCCCGGCGGCAACCGAGCGTTCTGAACAAATCCAGATGGAGTTCT
GAGGTCATTACTGGATCTATCAACAGGAGTCCAAGCGAGCTCGATATCAAATTACGCCCCGCCCTGCCAC
TCGTCGCAGTACTGTTGTAATTCATTAAGCATTCTGCCGACATGGAAGCCATCACAAACGGCATGATGAA
CCTGAATCGCCAGCGGCATCAGCACCTTGTCGCCTTGCGTATAATATTTGCCCATGGTGAAAACGGGGGC
GAAGAAGTTGTCCATATTGGCCACGTTTAAATCAAAACTGGTGAAACTCACCCAGGGATTGGCTGATACG
AAAAACATATTCTCAATAAACCCTTTAGGGAAATAGGCCAGGTTTTCACCGTAACACGCCACATCTTGCG
AATATATGTGTAGAAACTGCCGGAAATCGTCGTGGTATTCACTCCAGAGTGATGAAAACGTTTCAGTTTG
CTCATGGAAAACGGTGTAACAAGGGTGAACACTATCCCATATCACCAGCTCACCGTCTTTCATTGCCATA
CGAAATTCCGGATGAGCATTCATCAGGCGGGCAAGAATGTGAATAAAGGCCGGATAAAACTTGTGCTTAT
TTTTCTTTACGGTCTTTAAAAAGGCCGTAATATCCAGCTGAACGGTCTGGTTATAGGTACATTGAGCAAC
TGACTGAAATGCCTCAAAATGTTCTTTACGATGCCATTGGGATATATCAACGGTGGTATATCCAGTGATT
TTTTTCTCCATTTTAGCTTCCTTAGCTCCTGAAAATCTCGATAACTCAAAAAATACGCCCGGTAGTGATC
TTATTTCATTATGGTGAAAGTTGGAACCTCTTACGTGCCCGATCAACTCGAGTGCCACCTGACGTCTAAG
AAACCATTATTATCATGACATTAACCTATAAAAATAGGCGTATCACGAGGCAGAATTTCAGATAAAAAAA
ATCCTTAGCTTTCGCTAAGGATGATTTCTGGAATTCGCGGCCGCTTCTAGAGCGATGAGTGGTCTCGGGA
GCCGTTATAATATTACCGGATGGCCCGAAAAAAATGGGCAACCAATCAAAACGTGACACGTGGAAGGGTA
CTGTAGAATGATGTGACGTTTTTGAGCGGGAAACTTCCTGAAGAAGATTCCTTTCAGATAAGATTTGTTG
ACTGGTCAATAGAAGGGGACAACTTTATTAAAGTAACTTTACTTTATTAAAAGTAAAGTTAGTGGGCCCC
ACAGGAAACTTGCTCAGCAAGTTTTAAGTGGGCCCCACAGGAAACTTGCTCAGCAAGTTTTAACTGGGCC
CCGCAGGAAACTTGCTCAGCAAGTTTTGCATTATGTCGTTTTATATACATTTTTTTTACATGTATATGTA
CTTATAACCATTGAG
